>Addgene plasmid #89625 | pET21a - NR | addgene full sequence | sequence record 176688 | Addgene NGS Result
ATGGCTAGCATGACTGGTGGACAGCAAATGGGTCGCGGATCCATGGGCGGCATACCCTCGAAAAAGTCTG
TTCGTAATCACGGCATTGACGGTGTGGTGAAAAGTTCTTCGAAAAAAGCGCAGGGGAAGAAGATGGAGGC
ATCAGAAGCAGCAACCGCTGCGACAAGAAAACAGACCGCGAAAACTTCTTCAAAGGCCATAGGTGAGGCG
CAGGTGCAGAATATGATCACACAAGAGGGTCGTGATATTGTGATTATCCACGGCAAAGTGTATGACGTTA
CCTCCTTTACGGCGTCACACCCAGGTGGCGAGGCGGCCATCAAGAGCAACGTTGGCAAGGAGGCGGGGGA
GACGTTTGAAAGCATGCATGGCTCTAAGGCACACGAAAAACTTGAGGAGTTCTTGCTTGGACCATTGGAG
GTTGCACCCTCCGTACTTACGGAATTTGAGGTGCAACGGAGGATCAGCGAGGATAAACGTGTACTGTTGA
TTATTCACGGATATGTTTATGACGTCACAGGATTTGTGGCGTCACACCCAGGAGGTGAGGCAGCTATCAT
GTCTAAACTCGGGGAGGAGGTGGGCGAGGTGTTTGAACGCATCCACGGGAAAACCACAAAGGAATTGGCC
AAGGATTTTATTGTGGGGCGCCTGTCGTCAACAAAGGTGGACGTCAAAGACGCTGCTCCCAAATCCCCTG
CGGTGTCAAAGGCGGTGATAGAGACGAAGGTGCTCGAGAGTGTGGATGTGGCAGTTGATATCAAAAACAT
CACATTTTCGTGCCCAGAAAAACTACGGATAATGCCTGGTGGGCACATTTCGGTGTTGGTTCCTGATGGG
TCCAGCAATGGATTCATAAAAGTGAGCCACTACACCCCGTTCGTATGTGAAGCGACTAGCTTTACCATAA
CCGTGAAGAAGTATCCGAATGGTATGACTTCTTCTTATCTTCATTCGCTCAAGCCTGGCGACACCATGAA
ATATGAGGGCCCTCTTCCACCAAATTGGGTCGTGGAGGAGGACGGAGCTTTGAGGAAGGAACAGGAGGAC
AAGAGACATGTGCTTTTCATTGCGGGTGGCGTTGGTATAACTCCGATCTACACAATGGTGGAACATCTGC
TAAAGAATCAAATCGCGTCGGCAACGCTTGTGGCAAGTTACCAAGTGCCGGAGGTGATGCTGCTACGCAA
GGAGTTTGCTTCATTTATTGAGAAATACGGAAAGGGCGCTGGGAAGGATACCACGGAGGGAGGGGAGGTA
AACGTGTCTCCCCGCAAGAAATTTGAGCTACACTATGTCTTCACCAGAACAAAGGAGGCGCCAATTGTGC
CGGAGACAGGTAATGTACATTTGGGTCGATTTGGCGCCGAGGTGATGAAGCAACTGTCTCCCACGGTGTC
GTGTGTCATCTGCGGTCCTCCCAGCTTTGCGGATGGCGTTGCGAAGGAGCTTGTAAAAAATAATATCTGC
AACTACCAGCAGGTGCATGTCCTTGCGGCCGCACTCGAGCACCACCACCACCACCACTGAGATCCGGCTG
CTAACAAAGCCCGAAAGGAAGCTGAGTTGGCTGCTGCCACCGCTGAGCAATAACTAGCATAACCCCTTGG
GGCCTCTAAACGGGTCTTGAGGGGTTTTTTGCTGAAAGGAGGAACTATATCCGGATTGGCGAATGGG
[124 nt withheld, positions 1678-1801]
C
[91 nt withheld, positions 1803-1893]
A
[49 nt withheld, positions 1895-1943]
CCTTTGACGTTGGAGTCCACGTTCTTT
[37 nt withheld, positions 1971-2007]
ACCCTATCTCGGTCTATTCTTTTGATTTATAAGGGATTTTGCCGATTTCGGCCTATTGGTTAAAAAATGA
GCTGATTTAACAAAAATTTAACGCGAATTTTAACAAAATATTAACGCTTACAATTTAGGTGGCACTTTTC
GGGGAAATGTGCGCGGAACCCCTATTTGTTTATTTTTCTAAATACATTCAAATATGTATCCGCTCATGAG
ACAATAACCCTGATAAATGCTTCAATAATATTGAAAAAGGAAGAGTATGAGTATTCAACATTTCCGTGTC
GCCCTTATTCCCTTTTTTGCGGCATTTTGCCTTCCTGTTTTTGCTCACCCAGAAACGCTGGTGAAAGTAA
AAGATGCTGAAGATCAGTTGGGTGCACGAGTGGGTTACATCGAACTGGATCTCAACAGCGGTAAGATCCT
TGAGAGTTTTCGCCCCGAAGAACGTTTTCCAATGATGAGCACTTTTAAAGTTCTGCTATGTGGCGCGGTA
TTATCCCGTATTGACGCCGGGCAAGAGCAACTCGGTCGCCGCATACACTATTCTCAGAATGACTTGGTTG
AGTACTCACCAGTCACAGAAAAGCATCTTACGGATGGCATGACAGTAAGAGAATTATGCAGTGCTGCCAT
AACCATGAGTGATAACACTGCGGCCAACTTACTTCTGACAACGATCGGAGGACCGAAGGAGCTAACCGCT
TTTTTGCACAACATGGGGGATCATGTAACTCGCCTTGATCGTTGGGAACCGGAGCTGAATGAAGCCATAC
CAAACGACGAGCGTGACACCACGATGCCTGCAGCAATGGCAACAACGTTGCGCAAACTATTAACTGGCGA
ACTACTTACTCTAGCTTCCCGGCAACAATTAATAGACTGGATGGAGGCGGATAAAGTTGCAGGACCACTT
CTGCGCTCGGCCCTTCCGGCTGGCTGGTTTATTGCTGATAAATCTGGAGCCGGTGAGCGTGGGTCTCGCG
GTATCATTGCAGCACTGGGGCCAGATGGTAAGCCCTCCCGTATCGTAGTTATCTACACGACGGGGAGTCA
GGCAACTATGGATGAACGAAATAGACAGATCGCTGAGATAGGTGCCTCACTGATTAAGCATTGGTAACTG
TCAGACCAAGTTTACTCATATATACTTTAGATTGATTTAAAACTTCATTTTTAATTTAAAAGGATCTAGG
TGAAGATCCTTTTTGATAATCTCATGACCAAAATCCCTTAACGTGAGTTTTCGTTCCACTGAGCGTCAGA
CCCCGTAGAAAAGATCAAAGGATCTTCTTGAGATCCTTTTTTTCTGCGCGTAATCTGCTGCTTGCAAACA
AAAAAACCACCGCTACCAGCGGTGGTTTGTTTGCCGGATCAAGAGCTACCAACTCTTTTTCCGAAGGTAA
CTGGCTTCAGCAGAGCGCAGATACCAAATACTGTCCTTCTAGTGTAGCCGTAGTTAGGCCACCACTTCAA
GAACTCTGTAGCACCGCCTACATACCTCGCTCTGCTAATCCTGTTACCAGTGGCTGCTGCCAGTGGCGAT
AAGTCGTGTCTTACCGGGTTGGACTCAAGACGATAGTTACCGGATAAGGCGCAGCGGTCGGGCTGAACGG
GGGGTTCGTGCACACAGCCCAGCTTGGAGCGAACGACCTACACCGAACTGAGATACCTACAGCGTGAGCT
ATGAGAAAGCGCCACGCTTCCCGAAGGGAGAAAGGCGGACAGGTATCCGGTAAGCGGCAGGGTCGGAACA
GGAGAGCGCACGAGGGAGCTTCCAGGGGGAAACGCCTGGTATCTTTATAGTCCTGTCGGGTTTCGCCACC
TCTGACTTGAGCGTCGATTTTTGTGATGCTCGTCAGGGGGGCGGAGCCTATGGAAAAACGCCAGCAACGC
GGCCTTTTTACGGTTCCTGGCCTTTTGCTGGCCTTTTGCTCACATGTTCTTTCCTGCGTTATCCCCTGAT
TCTGTGGATAACCGTATTACCGCCTTTGAGTGAGCTGATACCGCTCGCCGCAGCCGAACGACCGAGCGCA
GCGAGTCAGTGAGCGAGGAAGCGGAAGAGCGCCTGATGCGGTATTTTCTCCTTACGCATCTGTGCGGTAT
TTCACACCGCAATGGTGCACTCTCAGTACAATCTGCTCTGATGCCGCATAGTTAAGCCAGTATACACTCC
GCTATCGCTACGTGACTGGGTCATGGCTGCGCCCCGACACCCGCCAACACCCGCTGACGCGCCCTGACGG
GCTTGTCTGCTCCCGGCATCCGCTTACAGACAAGCTGTGACCGTCTCCGGGAGCTGCATGTGTCAGAGGT
TTTCACCGTCATCACCGAAACGCGCGAGGCAGCTGCGGTAAAGCTCATCAGCGTGGTCGTGAAGCGATTC
ACAGATGTCTGCCTGTTCATCCGCGTCCAGCTCGTTGAGTTTCTCCAGAAGCGTTAATGTCTGGCTTCTG
ATAAAGCGGGCCATGTTAAGGGCGGTTTTTTCCTGTTTGGTCACTGATGCCTCCGTGTAAGGGGGATTTC
TGTTCATGGGGGTAATGATACCGATGAAACGAGAGAGGATGCTCACGATACGGGTTACTGATGATGAACA
TGCCCGGTTACTGGAACGTTGTGAGGGTAAACAACTGGCGGTATGGATGCGGCGGGACCAGAGAAAAATC
ACTCAGGGTCAATGCCAGCGCTTCGTTAATACAGATGTAGGTGTTCCACAGGGTAGCCAGCAGCATCCTG
CGATGCAGATCCGGAACATAATGGTGCAGGGCGCTGACTTCCGCGTTTCCAGACTTTACGAAACACGGAA
ACCGAAGACCATTCATGTTGTTGCTCAGGTCGCAGACGTTTTGCAGCAGCAGTCGCTTCACGTTCGCTCG
CGTATCGGTGATTCATTCTGCTAACCAGTAAGGCAACCCCGCCAGCCTAGCCGGGTCCTCAACGACAGGA
GCACGATCATGCGCACCCGTGGGGCCGCCATGCCGGCGATAATGGCCTGCTTCTCGCCGAAACGTTTGGT
GGCGGGACCAGTGACGAAGGCTTGAGCGAGGGCGTGCAAGATTCCGAATACCGCAAGCGACAGGCCGATC
ATCGTCGCGCTCCAGCGAAAGCGGTCCTCGCCGAAAATGACCCAGAGCGCTGCCGGCACCTGTCCTACGA
GTTGCATGATAAAGAAGACAGTCATAAGTGCGGCGACGATAGTCATGCCCCGCGCCCACCGGAAGGAGCT
GACTGGGTTGAAGGCTCTCAAGGGCATCGGTCGAGATCCCGGTGCCTAATGAGTGAGCTAACTTACATTA
ATTGCGTTGCGCTCACTGCCCGCTTTCCAGTCGGGAAACCTGTCGTGCCAGCTGCATTAATGAATCGGCC
AACGCGCGGGGAGAGGCGGTTTGCGTATTGGGCGCCAGGGTGGTTTTTCTTTTCACCAGTGAGACGGGCA
ACAGCTGATTGCCCTTCACCGCCTGGCCCTGAGAGAGTTGCAGCAAGCGGTCCACGCTGGTTTGCCCCAG
CAGGCGAAAATCCTGTTTGATGGTGGTTAACGGCGGGATATAACATGAGCTGTCTTCGGTATCGTCGTAT
CCCACTACCGAGATATCCGCACCAACGCGCAGCCCGGACTCGGTAATGGCGCGCATTGCGCCCAGCGCCA
TCTGATCGTTGGCAACCAGCATCGCAGTGGGAACGATGCCCTCATTCAGCATTTGCATGGTTTGTTGAAA
ACCGGACATGGCACTCCAGTCGCCTTCCCGTTCCGCTATCGGCTGAATTTGATTGCGAGTGAGATATTTA
TGCCAGCCAGCCAGACGCAGACGCGCCGAGACAGAACTTAATGGGCCCGCTAACAGCGCGATTTGCTGGT
GACCCAATGCGACCAGATGCTCCACGCCCAGTCGCGTACCGTCTTCATGGGAGAAAATAATACTGTTGAT
GGGTGTCTGGTCAGAGACATCAAGAAATAACGCCGGAACATTAGTGCAGGCAGCTTCCACAGCAATGGCA
TCCTGGTCATCCAGCGGATAGTTAATGATCAGCCCACTGACGCGTTGCGCGAGAAGATTGTGCACCGCCG
CTTTACAGGCTTCGACGCCGCTTCGTTCTACCATCGACACCACCACGCTGGCACCCAGTTGATCGGCGCG
AGATTTAATCGCCGCGACAATTTGCGACGGCGCGTGCAGGGCCAGACTGGAGGTGGCAACGCCAATCAGC
AACGACTGTTTGCCCGCCAGTTGTTGTGCCACGCGGTTGGGAATGTAATTCAGCTCCGCCATCGCCGCTT
CCACTTTTTCCCGCGTTTTCGCAGAAACGTGGCTGGCCTGGTTCACCACGCGGGAAACGGTCTGATAAGA
GACACCGGCATACTCTGCGACATCGTATAACGTTACTGGTTTCACATTCACCACCCTGAATTGACTCTCT
TCCGGGCGCTATCATGCCATACCGCGAAAGGTTTTGCGCCATTCGATGGTGTCCGGGATCTCGACGCTCT
CCCTTATGCGACTCCTGCATTAGGAAGCAGCCCAGTAGTAGGTTGAGGCCGTTGAGCACCGCCGCCGCAA
GGAATGGTGCATGCAAGGAGATGGCGCCCAACAGTCCCCCGGCCACGGGGCCTGCCACCATACCCACGCC
GAAACAAGCGCTCATGAGCCCGAAGTGGCGAGCCCGATCTTCCCCATCGGTGATGTCGGCGATATAGGCG
CCAGCAACCGCACCTGTGGCGCCGGTGATGCCGGCCACGATGCGTCCGGCGTAGAGGATCGAGATCTCGA
TCCCGCGAAATTAATACGACTCACTATAGGGGAATTGTGAGCGGATAACAATTCCCCTCTAGAAATAATT
TTGTTTAACTTTAAGAAGGAGATATACAT
Features (pLannotate 1.2.2; 19 found; start..end, strand, type, name):
      1..33      +  CDS            T7 tag (gene 10 leader): leader peptide from bacteriophage T7 gene 10 promotes efficient translation in E. coli
   1510..1527    +  CDS            9xHis (fragment): 9xHis affinity tag
   1537..1586    +  CDS            SET1 (fragment): solubility-enhancement tag derived from T7 phage gene 10B
   1594..1641    +  terminator     T7 terminator: transcription terminator for bacteriophage T7 RNA polymerase
   1678..2106    +  rep_origin     f1 ori (sequence partly withheld): f1 bacteriophage origin of replication; arrow indicates direction of (+) strand synthesis
   2159..2263    +  promoter       AmpR promoter: bla
   2264..3124    +  CDS            AmpR: β-lactamase; bla; confers resistance to ampicillin, carbenicillin, and related antibiotics
   3295..3883    +  rep_origin     ori: high-copy-number ColE1/pMB1/pBR322/pUC origin of replication
   4069..4208    -  misc_feature   bom: basis of mobility region from pBR322
   4310..4501    -  CDS            rop: Rop protein, which maintains plasmids at low copy number; rop
   4518..4898    +  CDS            YPB1_ECOLX: Protein predicted: Swiss-Prot protein existence level 4. From Escherichia coli.
   4970..5261    -  CDS            TcR (fragment): tetracycline efflux protein; tet; confers resistance to tetracycline
   5276..5297    -  protein_bind   CAP binding site: CAP binding activates transcription in the presence of cAMP. E. coli catabolite activator protein
   5310..6392    -  CDS            lacI: lac repressor; lacI; The lac repressor binds to the lac operator to inhibit transcription in E. coli. This inhibition can be relieved by adding lactose or isopropyl-β-D-thiogalactopyranoside (IPTG).
   6393..6470    -  promoter       lacI promoter: lacI
   6478..6757    -  CDS            TcR (fragment): tetracycline efflux protein; tet; confers resistance to tetracycline
   6779..6797    +  promoter       T7 promoter: promoter for bacteriophage T7 RNA polymerase
   6798..6822    +  protein_bind   lac operator: The lac repressor binds to the lac operator to inhibit transcription in E. coli. This inhibition can be relieved by adding lactose or isopropyl-β-D-thiogalactopyranoside (IPTG). lac repressor encoded by lacI
   6837..6859    +  RBS            RBS: efficient ribosome binding site from bacteriophage T7 gene 10 (Olins and Rangwala, 1989)
