[The description below was written by a language model from this plasmid's Addgene catalogue record and pLannotate feature annotations shown in this document.]
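Description:
pET21a - NR is a bacterial expression plasmid built on the pET21a backbone for IPTG-inducible production of recombinant Trypanosoma cruzi nitrate reductase (NR) in E. coli. The sequenced record is 6,866 nt, consistent with a roughly 1.45 kb insert in a backbone of about 5.5 kb. It is maintained through a ColE1/pBR322-type origin accompanied by the bom region and the rop gene. The catalogue lists it as high copy, although rop normally moderates copy number. Selection is by ampicillin through the β-lactamase gene and its own promoter. An f1 origin is also present, which allows single-stranded DNA production. Short tetracycline-resistance fragments annotated around lacI are non-functional pBR322 remnants.

The expression cassette follows the standard pET layout: a T7 promoter immediately followed by a lac operator, the strong gene 10 ribosome binding site, the open reading frame and a T7 terminator. The plasmid-borne lacI gene supplies repressor that keeps the cassette silent until IPTG is added. Transcription requires a host that provides T7 RNA polymerase, whereas the listed DH5alpha strain serves for propagation. The NR coding sequence is fused at its N terminus to the backbone's T7 tag (gene 10 leader) and at its C terminus to a 6xHis tag, which the annotation software labels as a fragment of a longer His tag. The His tag allows metal-affinity purification. The short "SET1" hit just before the terminator lies downstream of the tag and is probably an annotation artefact of T7-derived backbone sequence.

Sequencing found six amino-acid differences from the reference gene (N24K, P34S, G42R, E44Q, P49S and R112K), which the depositor states lie outside functional domains. The plasmid was deposited with a study of how killer lymphocytes destroy intracellular parasites.
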