Addgene plasmid #89625: pET21a - NR
Purpose: Expresses recombinant 6HIS tagged T. cruzi nitrate reductase in E. coli upon IPTG induction
Depositing lab: Judy Lieberman. Depositing organization: Boston Children's Hospital. Publication: Killer lymphocytes use granulysin, perforin and granzymes to kill intracellular parasites. Dotiwala F, Mulik S, Polidoro RB, Ansara JA, Burleigh BA, Walch M, Gazzinelli RT, Lieberman J. Nat Med. 2016 Feb;22(2):210-6. doi: 10.1038/nm.4023. Epub 2016 Jan 11. PubMed 26752517.
Backbone
  Vector backbone: pET21a
  Backbone size w/o insert (bp): 5500
  Vector type: Bacterial Expression
Growth in bacteria
  Bacterial resistance: Ampicillin, 100 μg/mL
  Growth temperature: 37°C
  Growth strain: DH5alpha
  Copy number: High Copy
Gene/Insert
  Gene/Insert name: Nitrate reductase (alt name: NR)
  Species: T. cruzi
  Insert size (bp): 1452
  GenBank ID: Tc00.1047053507019.20 Tc00.1047053507019.20
  Tag / fusion protein: 6HIS (C terminal on insert); T7 tag (gene 10 leader) (N terminal on backbone)
Terms and licenses: Academic/Nonprofit Terms; Industry Terms: Not Available to Industry
Depositor comments: Addgene NGS results found N24K, P34S, G42R, E44Q, P49S, and R112K within the Nitrate reductase translation compared to Tc00.1047053507019.20. Depositor states that mutation is outside of functional domains
How to cite: pET21a - NR was a gift from Judy Lieberman (Addgene plasmid # 89625 ; http://n2t.net/addgene:89625 ; RRID:Addgene_89625)
